Addgene plasmid #183766: pAAV-TRE-DIO-Casp3-TEV
Purpose: This plasmid is for use with neuronal cell-type selective activity tagging. The Caspase3 expression requires both neural activity and Cre recombinase.
Depositing lab: William Wisden. Depositing organization: Imperial College London. Publication: A specific circuit in the midbrain detects stress and induces restorative sleep. Yu X, Zhao G, Wang D, Wang S, Li R, Li A, Wang H, Nollet M, Chun YY, Zhao T, Yustos R, Li H, Zhao J, Li J, Cai M, Vyssotski AL, Li Y, Dong H, Franks NP, Wisden W. Science. 2022 Jul;377(6601):63-72. doi: 10.1126/science.abn0853. Epub 2022 Jun 30. PubMed 35771921.
Backbone
  Vector backbone: pUC
  Backbone size w/o insert (bp): 2900
  Total vector size (bp): 6280
  Vector type: Mammalian Expression, Mouse Targeting, AAV, Cre/Lox
Growth in bacteria
  Bacterial resistance: Ampicillin, 100 μg/mL
  Growth temperature: 37°C
  Growth strain: NEB Stable
  Copy number: High Copy
Gene/Insert
  Gene/Insert name: AAV transgene - tetO promoter-flex/DIO-Caspase3-TEV
  Species: Synthetic
  Insert size (bp): 3685
  Promoter: tetO promoter
  Cloning method: Ligation Independent Cloning
  Sequencing primers: 5′ GGAGCTGTTGACCAATCAAGAG
Resource information
  A portion of this plasmid was derived from a plasmid made by: Part of the insert, DIO-Casp3-TEV, was taken from Addgene plasmid #45580 (depositing labs Nirao Shah and Jim Wells).
Terms and licenses: Academic/Nonprofit Terms; Industry Terms: Not Available to Industry
How to cite: pAAV-TRE-DIO-Casp3-TEV was a gift from William Wisden (Addgene plasmid # 183766 ; http://n2t.net/addgene:183766 ; RRID:Addgene_183766)
