[The description below was written by a language model from this plasmid's Addgene catalogue record and pLannotate feature annotations shown in this document.]
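Description:
pAAV-TRE-DIO-Casp3-TEV is an adeno-associated virus transfer plasmid built on a pUC-type backbone, about 6.3 kb in total, intended for packaging into recombinant AAV and delivery to mouse neurons. In bacteria it is maintained by the high-copy ColE1/pUC origin and selected with ampicillin through the β-lactamase gene; an f1 origin is also present. The transgene is flanked by AAV2 inverted terminal repeats, which direct replication and packaging of the intervening DNA. One ITR is annotated intact, while the other appears only as short fragments in the sequenced record, a common outcome for these repeat-rich, hard-to-sequence elements.

The payload is driven by a tight tetracycline-responsive promoter (seven tet operators upstream of a minimal CMV promoter), which is silent unless a tetracycline-controlled transactivator is supplied. Downstream lies a DIO/FLEX cassette: paired lox2272 and loxP sites in opposing orientations bracket the coding region for human caspase-3 and a fragment of the tobacco etch virus protease, both placed in the antisense orientation. Cre recombinase inverts the cassette and then locks it in the sense orientation, so that transcription from the TRE promoter can yield protein. This cassette was taken from an earlier Cre-dependent Casp3-TEV plasmid. In designs of this kind the co-expressed TEV protease activates the caspase so that cells are killed cell-autonomously by apoptosis, although the record itself does not spell out that mechanism. A WPRE and the human growth hormone polyadenylation signal follow to enhance transcript stability and processing.

According to the record, the plasmid is used for neuronal cell-type-selective activity tagging, with caspase expression requiring both neural activity and Cre. The activity-dependent transactivator component is not part of this plasmid.
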