Features (pLannotate 1.2.2; 23 found; start..end, strand, type, name):
    311..333     +  misc_feature   MCS (fragment): pUC18/19 multiple cloning site
    346..379     +  protein_bind   lox2272: Cre-mediated recombination occurs in the 8-bp core sequence (GGATACTT). lox2272 sites are compatible with each other, but incompatible with loxP or loxN sites (Lee and Saito, 1988). Cre recombinase
    380..429     -  intron         β-globin intron (fragment): internally truncated intron from human β-globin
    430..463     +  protein_bind   loxP: Cre-mediated recombination occurs in the 8-bp core sequence (GCATACAT). Cre recombinase
    478..1179    -  CDS            POLG_TEV (fragment): Experimental evidence at protein level: Swiss-Prot protein existence level 1. [Nuclear inclusion protein A]: has RNA-binding and proteolytic activities. From Tobacco etch virus (TEV).
   1246..2085    -  CDS            CASP3: CASP3_HUMAN - Also known as CPP32. Experimental evidence at protein level: Swiss-Prot protein existence level 1. Involved in the activation cascade of caspases responsible for apoptosis execution (PubMed:7596430). At the onset of apoptosis it proteolytically cleaves poly(ADP-ribose) polymerase (PARP) at a '216- Asp-|-Gly-217' bond (PubMed:7774019). Cleaves and activates sterol regulatory element binding proteins (SREBPs) between the basic helix- loop-helix leucine zipper domain and the membrane attachment domain. Cleaves and activates caspase-6, -7 and -9 (PubMed:7596430). Involved in the clea
   2105..2138    -  protein_bind   lox2272: Cre-mediated recombination occurs in the 8-bp core sequence (GGATACTT). lox2272 sites are compatible with each other, but incompatible with loxP or loxN sites (Lee and Saito, 1988). Cre recombinase
   2139..2188    -  intron         β-globin intron (fragment): internally truncated intron from human β-globin
   2189..2222    -  protein_bind   loxP: Cre-mediated recombination occurs in the 8-bp core sequence (GCATACAT). Cre recombinase
   2223..2247    +  misc_feature   MCS (fragment): pBluescript multiple cloning site
   2247..2835    +  misc_feature   WPRE: woodchuck hepatitis virus posttranscriptional regulatory element
   2867..3343    +  polyA_signal   hGH poly(A) signal: human growth hormone polyadenylation signal
   3383..3523    +  repeat_region  AAV2 ITR: inverted terminal repeat of adeno-associated virus serotype 2 inverted
   3528..3579    -  misc_feature   bom (fragment): basis of mobility region from pBR322
   3598..4053    +  rep_origin     f1 ori (sequence partly withheld): f1 bacteriophage origin of replication; arrow indicates direction of (+) strand synthesis
   4054..4103    -  misc_feature   bom (fragment): basis of mobility region from pBR322
   4205..4240    -  CDS            rop (fragment): Rop protein, which maintains plasmids at low copy number; rop
   4335..4439    +  promoter       AmpR promoter: bla
   4440..5300    +  CDS            AmpR: β-lactamase; bla; confers resistance to ampicillin, carbenicillin, and related antibiotics
   5471..6059    +  rep_origin     ori: high-copy-number ColE1/pMB1/pBR322/pUC origin of replication
   6132..6159    +  repeat_region  AAV2 ITR (fragment): inverted terminal repeat of adeno-associated virus serotype 2 inverted
   6188..6215    +  repeat_region  AAV2 ITR (fragment): inverted terminal repeat of adeno-associated virus serotype 2 inverted
   6263..306     +  promoter       tight TRE promoter (across the origin): Tet-responsive promoter PTight, consisting of seven tet operator sequences followed by the minimal CMV promoter
>Addgene plasmid #183766 | pAAV-TRE-DIO-Casp3-TEV | addgene full sequence | sequence record 361683 | Addgene NGS Result
CCCTATCAGTGATAGAGAACGTATGTCGAGTTTACTCCCTATCAGTGATAGAGAACGATGTCGAGTTTAC
TCCCTATCAGTGATAGAGAACGTATGTCGAGTTTACTCCCTATCAGTGATAGAGAACGTATGTCGAGTTT
ACTCCCTATCAGTGATAGAGAACGTATGTCGAGTTTATCCCTATCAGTGATAGAGAACGTATGTCGAGTT
TACTCCCTATCAGTGATAGAGAACGTATGTCGAGGTAGGCGTGTACGGTGGGAGGCCTATATAAGCAGAG
CTCGTTTAGTGAACCGTCAGATCGCCTGGAGAATTCGAGCTCGGTACCCGGGGGTCGACTCCGGAATAAC
TTCGTATAGGATACTTTATACGAAGTTATGCAGAATGGTAGCTGGATTGTAGCTGCTATTAGCAATATGA
AACCTCTTAATAACTTCGTATAGCATACATTATACGAAGTTATGGCGCGCCTTCTCAAAGCTGAGTGGCT
TCCTTAACGGGCTGGAAGGGTTCCTCGGGCTTGACCATGAACACCTTATGTCCGCCCCAAAGAACGCTGT
CGGCGTTCAGCCTCCAGCCGCTCACCCACTGCTGCGCCTCTTGATTGGTCAACAGCTCCATGAAGTTTTT
CGGCACGCTCGTGAAGTAGTTGTTGGTATTGGTAAAATTGCTGGCGCTGTGGATGCCCACGATGAAGCCG
TCCCTAGTGCTCACCAATGGGCTGCCGCATTGGCCATCCTTCGTCTGAATCCAGTGCTTCCAGAAGATGC
CGTCGCTGCTGGGGAAGGTGCAGCTGGTATCAGAGACCATGCTGCTCATGGACTTGGTCTGGAAGTTGGT
GGTCACCAGGCAGATTCGCTCCTCCCTTTGTGGCTCCCTGAACTTCAGTTTCTGGGGAAAGGGGGGGAAG
TCCTTGGGCATCCTGATGATAATCATGTCCCTGCCGTCGATCAGGTGCTGTTGCAGGGTGGTTGTGTTCT
TCACTTTGAACACGCCGTGCAGGCTTTGCACCAGCAGTGTGCCGTTATTCCTCCTGAACAGATGCTTGTT
GGTGATGATGAAGGGGCCGAAGCCGATGCCGTACAGACTAGTGGTGTGACCGTCGCTCTCGTTGGTCAGG
TGACAGATGGTGCTGGAGATCGGGTTGTAGTCCCTCGGGCCCTTGAAAAGGCTCTCGCCAGGGCCGGGAT
TCTCCTCCACGTCACCGCATGTTAGAAGACTTCCTCTGCCCTCTCCGCTTCCGGAGTGATAAAAATAGAG
TTCTTTTGTGAGCATGGAAACAATACATGGAATCTGTTTCTTTGCATGAAAAGTAGCGTCAAAGGAAAAG
GACTCAAATTCTGTTGCCACCTTTCGGTTAACCCGGGTAAGAATGTGCATAAATTCAAGCTTGTCGGCAT
ACTGTTTCAGCATGGCACAAAGCGACTGGATGAACCAGGAGCCATCCTTTGAATTTCGCCAAGAATAATA
ACCAGGTGCTGTGGAGTATGCATACAAGAAGTCGGCCTCCACTGGTATTTTATGACACGCCATGTCATCA
TCAACACCACTCTGGAAGTAGAGATTTTCTGTCTCAATGCCACAGTCCAGTTCTGTACCACGGCAGGCCT
GAATAATGAAAAGTTTGGGTTTTCCAGTTAGACTTCTACAACGATCCCCTCTGAAAAAGTTTGTTATTTT
TTTCAGGTCAACAGGTCCATTTGTTCCAAAAATTATTCCTTCTTCACCATGGCTCAGAAGCACACAAACA
AAACTGCTCCTTTTGCTGTGATCTTCTTTAGAAACATCACGCATCAATTCCACAATTTCTTCACGTGTAA
GATCATTTTTATTCCTGACTTCATATTTCAAGTTTCTGAATGTTTCCCTGAGGTTTGCTGCATCGACATC
TGTACCAGACCGAGATGTCATTCCAGTGCTTTTATGAAAATTCTTATTATTAATTATTATACATAAACCC
ATCTCAGGATAATCCATTTTATAACTGTTGTCCAGGGATATTCCAGAGTCCATTGATTCGCTTCCATGTA
TGATCTTTGGTTCCAAATTTTTAATGGATTTTGAATCCACTGAGTTTTCAGTGTTCTCCATGGTGGCGGC
TAGCATAACTTCGTATAAAGTATCCTATACGAAGTTATTTGCCTTAACCCAGAAATTATCACTGTTATTC
TTTAGAATGGTGCAAAGAATAACTTCGTATAATGTATGCTATACGAAGTTATGAATTCGATATCAAGCTT
ATCGATAATCAACCTCTGGATTACAAAATTTGTGAAAGATTGACTGGTATTCTTAACTATGTTGCTCCTT
TTACGCTATGTGGATACGCTGCTTTAATGCCTTTGTATCATGCTATTGCTTCCCGTATGGCTTTCATTTT
CTCCTCCTTGTATAAATCCTGGTTGCTGTCTCTTTATGAGGAGTTGTGGCCCGTTGTCAGGCAACGTGGC
GTGGTGTGCACTGTGTTTGCTGACGCAACCCCCACTGGTTGGGGCATTGCCACCACCTGTCAGCTCCTTT
CCGGGACTTTCGCTTTCCCCCTCCCTATTGCCACGGCGGAACTCATCGCCGCCTGCCTTGCCCGCTGCTG
GACAGGGGCTCGGCTGTTGGGCACTGACAATTCCGTGGTGTTGTCGGGGAAATCATCGTCCTTTCCTTGG
CTGCTCGCCTATGTTGCCACCTGGATTCTGCGCGGGACGTCCTTCTGCTACGTCCCTTCGGCCCTCAATC
CAGCGGACCTTCCTTCCCGCGGCCTGCTGCCGGCTCTGCGGCCTCTTCCGCGTCTTCGCCTTCGCCCTCA
GACGAGTCGGATCTCCCTTTGGGCCGCCTCCCCGCATCGATACCGAGCGCTGCTCGAGAGATCTACGGGT
GGCATCCCTGTGACCCCTCCCCAGTGCCTCTCCTGGCCCTGGAAGTTGCCACTCCAGTGCCCACCAGCCT
TGTCCTAATAAAATTAAGTTGCATCATTTTGTCTGACTAGGTGTCCTTCTATAATATTATGGGGTGGAGG
GGGGTGGTATGGAGCAAGGGGCAAGTTGGGAAGACAACCTGTAGGGCCTGCGGGGTCTATTGGGAACCAA
GCTGGAGTGCAGTGGCACAATCTTGGCTCACTGCAATCTCCGCCTCCTGGGTTCAAGCGATTCTCCTGCC
TCAGCCTCCCGAGTTGTTGGGATTCCAGGCATGCATGACCAGGCTCAGCTAATTTTTGTTTTTTTGGTAG
AGACGGGGTTTCACCATATTGGCCAGGCTGGTCTCCAACTCCTAATCTCAGGTGATCTACCCACCTTGGC
CTCCCAAATTGCTGGGATTACAGGCGTGAACCACTGCTCCCTTCCCTGTCCTTCTGATTTTGTAGGTAAC
CACGTGCGGACCGAGCGGCCGCAGGAACCCCTAGTGATGGAGTTGGCCACTCCCTCTCTGCGCGCTCGCT
CGCTCACTGAGGCCGGGCGACCAAAGGTCGCCCGACGCCCGGGCTTTGCCCGGGCGGCCTCAGTGAGCGA
GCGAGCGCGCAGCTGCCTGCAGGGGCGCCTGATGCGGTATTTTCTCCTTACGCATCTGTGCGGTATTTCA
CACCGCATA
[95 nt withheld, positions 3580-3674]
T
[46 nt withheld, positions 3676-3721]
C
[141 nt withheld, positions 3723-3863]
CCTTTGACGTTGGAGTCCACGTTCTTT
[37 nt withheld, positions 3891-3927]
ACTCTATCTCGGGCTATTCTTTTGATTTATAAGGGATTTTGCCGATTTCGGTCTATTGGTTAAAAAATGA
GCTGATTTAACAAAAATTTAACGCGAATTTTAACAAAATATTAACGTTTACAATTTTATGGTGCACTCTC
AGTACAATCTGCTCTGATGCCGCATAGTTAAGCCAGCCCCGACACCCGCCAACACCCGCTGACGCGCCCT
GACGGGCTTGTCTGCTCCCGGCATCCGCTTACAGACAAGCTGTGACCGTCTCCGGGAGCTGCATGTGTCA
GAGGTTTTCACCGTCATCACCGAAACGCGCGAGACGAAAGGGCCTCGTGATACGCCTATTTTTATAGGTT
AATGTCATGATAATAATGGTTTCTTAGACGTCAGGTGGCACTTTTCGGGGAAATGTGCGCGGAACCCCTA
TTTGTTTATTTTTCTAAATACATTCAAATATGTATCCGCTCATGAGACAATAACCCTGATAAATGCTTCA
ATAATATTGAAAAAGGAAGAGTATGAGTATTCAACATTTCCGTGTCGCCCTTATTCCCTTTTTTGCGGCA
TTTTGCCTTCCTGTTTTTGCTCACCCAGAAACGCTGGTGAAAGTAAAAGATGCTGAAGATCAGTTGGGTG
CACGAGTGGGTTACATCGAACTGGATCTCAACAGCGGTAAGATCCTTGAGAGTTTTCGCCCCGAAGAACG
TTTTCCAATGATGAGCACTTTTAAAGTTCTGCTATGTGGCGCGGTATTATCCCGTATTGACGCCGGGCAA
GAGCAACTCGGTCGCCGCATACACTATTCTCAGAATGACTTGGTTGAGTACTCACCAGTCACAGAAAAGC
ATCTTACGGATGGCATGACAGTAAGAGAATTATGCAGTGCTGCCATAACCATGAGTGATAACACTGCGGC
CAACTTACTTCTGACAACGATCGGAGGACCGAAGGAGCTAACCGCTTTTTTGCACAACATGGGGGATCAT
GTAACTCGCCTTGATCGTTGGGAACCGGAGCTGAATGAAGCCATACCAAACGACGAGCGTGACACCACGA
TGCCTGTAGCAATGGCAACAACGTTGCGCAAACTATTAACTGGCGAACTACTTACTCTAGCTTCCCGGCA
ACAATTAATAGACTGGATGGAGGCGGATAAAGTTGCAGGACCACTTCTGCGCTCGGCCCTTCCGGCTGGC
TGGTTTATTGCTGATAAATCTGGAGCCGGTGAGCGTGGGTCTCGCGGTATCATTGCAGCACTGGGGCCAG
ATGGTAAGCCCTCCCGTATCGTAGTTATCTACACGACGGGGAGTCAGGCAACTATGGATGAACGAAATAG
ACAGATCGCTGAGATAGGTGCCTCACTGATTAAGCATTGGTAACTGTCAGACCAAGTTTACTCATATATA
CTTTAGATTGATTTAAAACTTCATTTTTAATTTAAAAGGATCTAGGTGAAGATCCTTTTTGATAATCTCA
TGACCAAAATCCCTTAACGTGAGTTTTCGTTCCACTGAGCGTCAGACCCCGTAGAAAAGATCAAAGGATC
TTCTTGAGATCCTTTTTTTCTGCGCGTAATCTGCTGCTTGCAAACAAAAAAACCACCGCTACCAGCGGTG
GTTTGTTTGCCGGATCAAGAGCTACCAACTCTTTTTCCGAAGGTAACTGGCTTCAGCAGAGCGCAGATAC
CAAATACTGTTCTTCTAGTGTAGCCGTAGTTAGGCCACCACTTCAAGAACTCTGTAGCACCGCCTACATA
CCTCGCTCTGCTAATCCTGTTACCAGTGGCTGCTGCCAGTGGCGATAAGTCGTGTCTTACCGGGTTGGAC
TCAAGACGATAGTTACCGGATAAGGCGCAGCGGTCGGGCTGAACGGGGGGTTCGTGCACACAGCCCAGCT
TGGAGCGAACGACCTACACCGAACTGAGATACCTACAGCGTGAGCTATGAGAAAGCGCCACGCTTCCCGA
AGGGAGAAAGGCGGACAGGTATCCGGTAAGCGGCAGGGTCGGAACAGGAGAGCGCACGAGGGAGCTTCCA
GGGGGAAACGCCTGGTATCTTTATAGTCCTGTCGGGTTTCGCCACCTCTGACTTGAGCGTCGATTTTTGT
GATGCTCGTCAGGGGGGCGGAGCCTATGGAAAAACGCCAGCAACGCGGCCTTTTTACGGTTCCTGGCCTT
TTGCTGGCCTTTTGCTCACATGTCCTGCAGGCAGCTGCGCGCTCGCTCGCTCACTGAGGCCGCCCGGGCG
TCGGGCGACCTTTGGTCGCCCGGCCTCAGTGAGCGAGCGAGCGCGCAGAGAGGGAGTGGCCAACTCCATC
ACTAGGGGTTCCTGCGGCCGCACGCGTTTACT
